LOCUS       Exported 429 bp ds-DNA linear SYN 23-JUN-2021
DEFINITION  Bacterial expression for structure determination; may not be full
            ORF.
ACCESSION   .
VERSION     .
KEYWORDS    PP-GNPNAT1
SOURCE      synthetic DNA construct
  ORGANISM  synthetic DNA construct
REFERENCE   1 (bases 1 to 429)
  TITLE     Structural Genomics Consortium Clones
REFERENCE   2 (bases 1 to 429)
  AUTHORS   .
  TITLE     Direct Submission
  JOURNAL   Exported Jun 23, 2021 from SnapGene Server 1.1.58
            http://www.snapgene.com
FEATURES             Location/Qualifiers
     source          1..429
                     /organism="synthetic DNA construct"
                     /mol_type="other DNA"
ORIGIN
        1 gtggacctgg aacttagggt gttggaggag agtgacttgt ccagtcactt ggagctgttg
       61 gggcatctga ctgaggcacc accgttgagc ggggtcgaac tcgcgaacat cgcggacatg
      121 cggaggagag ctggaattgt aactaaagtg ttctgtcacc aaccaactgg acggattgtg
      181 gggtcagcat ctctaatgat tcaaccgaaa ttcactcgtg gcggtagggc tgtaggacac
      241 attgaagatg tcgttgtaga cccctcgtac agaggggctg gacttggcaa ggcacttatc
      301 atggaccttt gcgaaatatc taggtcgaaa ggttgctaca aagtgatact cgacagttct
      361 gaaaagtcgc ttccgttcta cgaaaagttg gggtttcgag cacatgagag acaaatgagg
      421 ctggatttg
//
