LOCUS       Exported 892 bp ds-DNA linear SYN 23-JUN-2021
DEFINITION  Bacterial expression for structure determination; may not be full
            ORF.
ACCESSION   .
VERSION     .
KEYWORDS    PP-GNPNAT1
SOURCE      synthetic DNA construct
  ORGANISM  synthetic DNA construct
REFERENCE   1 (bases 1 to 892)
  TITLE     Structural Genomics Consortium Clones
REFERENCE   2 (bases 1 to 892)
  AUTHORS   .
  TITLE     Direct Submission
  JOURNAL   Exported Jun 23, 2021 from SnapGene Server 1.1.58
            http://www.snapgene.com
FEATURES             Location/Qualifiers
     source          1..892
                     /organism="synthetic DNA construct"
                     /mol_type="other DNA"
     CDS             47..64
                     /codon_start=1
                     /product="6xHis affinity tag"
                     /label=6xHis
                     /translation="HHHHHH"
     CDS             77..97
                     /codon_start=1
                     /product="tobacco etch virus (TEV) protease recognition and
                     cleavage site"
                     /label=TEV site
                     /translation="ENLYFQG"
     primer_bind     complement(605..623)
                     /label=T7 Term
                     /note="T7 terminator, reverse primer"
     terminator      619..666
                     /label=T7 terminator
                     /note="transcription terminator for bacteriophage T7 RNA
                     polymerase"
ORIGIN
        1 aattcctctg aatattttgt ttactttaag aaggagatat accatgcatc atcatcatca
       61 tcacagcagc ggcagagaaa acttgtattt ccagggcgtg gacctggaac ttagggtgtt
      121 ggaggagagt gacttgtcca gtcacttgga gctgttgggg catctgactg aggcaccacc
      181 gttgagcggg gtcgaactcg cgaacatcgc ggacatgcgg aggagagctg gaattgtaac
      241 taaagtgttc tgtcaccaac caactggacg gattgtgggg tcagcatctc taatgattca
      301 accgaaattc actcgtggcg gtagggctgt aggacacatt gaagatgtcg ttgtagaccc
      361 ctcgtacaga ggggctggac ttggcaaggc acttatcatg gacctttgcg aaatatctag
      421 gtcgaaaggt tgctacaaag tgatactcga cagttctgaa aagtcgcttc cgttctacga
      481 aaagttgggg tttcgagcac atgagagaca aatgaggctg gatttgtgat gacgaagctt
      541 gcggccgcac tcgaggatcc ggctgctaac aaagcccgaa aggaagctga gttggctgct
      601 gccaccgctg agcaataact agcataaccc cttggggcct ctaaacgggt cttgaggggt
      661 tttttgctga aaggaggaac tatatccgga tatcccgcaa gaggcccggc agtaccggca
      721 taaccaagcc tatgcctaca gcatccaggg tgacggtgcc gaggatgacg atgagcgcat
      781 tgttagattt catacacggt gcctgactgc gttagcaatt taactgtgat aaactaccgc
      841 attaaagctt tatcgatgat aagctgtcaa acatgagaat tctttgaaga cg
//
