[The description below was written by a language model from this plasmid's Addgene catalogue record and the feature table of its GenBank file.]
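Description:
PP-GNPNAT1 is a bacterial expression plasmid built on the pET15-MHL backbone from the Structural Genomics Consortium, made to produce a trypanosome enzyme fragment for structure determination. The insert is a 429 bp segment of the Trypanosoma brucei gene Tb11.01.2886, encoding glucosamine-6-phosphate N-acetyltransferase from residue V5 to L147. As the catalogue notes, this is a defined crystallography construct rather than necessarily the full open reading frame, and the depositor links it to a deposited PDB structure. The plasmid is maintained in E. coli under ampicillin selection and is listed as low copy. The origin of replication is not named in the record.

The two sequence records held for this plasmid are partial. One is an 892 bp read across the expression cassette, and the other is the unannotated 429 bp insert, so the backbone elements are not documented at feature level. The annotated region shows an N-terminal 6xHis affinity tag followed by a tobacco etch virus (TEV) protease recognition site upstream of the coding region, with a T7 terminator downstream. This arrangement allows the protein to be purified by immobilised metal affinity chromatography, after which the tag can be cleaved off with TEV protease, a common step before crystallisation. A promoter is not annotated in the partial records. The T7 and T7-terminator sequencing primers, the T7 terminator and the pET-type backbone all point to T7 RNA polymerase-driven transcription, which would require an expression host that supplies that polymerase. The DH5alpha strain listed is a cloning and propagation strain.
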