Addgene plasmid #25281: PP-GNPNAT1
Purpose: Bacterial expression for structure determination; may not be full ORF
Depositing lab: Cheryl Arrowsmith. Depositing organization: University of Toronto.
Backbone
  Vector backbone: pET15-MHL
  Backbone manufacturer: SGC
  Backbone size w/o insert (bp): 7737
  Vector type: Bacterial Expression
Growth in bacteria
  Bacterial resistance: Ampicillin, 100 μg/mL
  Growth temperature: 37°C
  Growth strain: DH5alpha
  Copy number: Low Copy
Gene/Insert
  Gene/Insert name: Tb11.01.2886:V5-L147 (alt names: PDB: 3FB3; glucosamine-6-phosphate N-acetyltransferase Tb11.01.2886)
  Species: Trypanosoma brucei
  Insert size (bp): 429
  Tag / fusion protein: His (N terminal on insert)
  Cloning method: Restriction Enzyme
  Sequencing primers: 5′ T7; 3′ T7-term
Terms and licenses: Academic/Nonprofit Terms; Industry Terms: Not Available to Industry
Depositor comments: PDB: 3FB3. http://www.thesgc.org/structures/3FB3/
How to cite: PP-GNPNAT1 was a gift from Cheryl Arrowsmith (Addgene plasmid # 25281 ; http://n2t.net/addgene:25281 ; RRID:Addgene_25281)
